Addgene plasmid #31427: Ube2t
Depositing lab: Rachel Klevit. Depositing organization: University of Washington. Publication: E2-BRCA1 RING interactions dictate synthesis of mono- or specific polyubiquitin chain linkages. Christensen DE, Brzovic PS, Klevit RE. Nat Struct Mol Biol. 2007 Oct . 14(10):941-8. 10.1038/nsmb1295 PubMed 17873885.
Backbone
  Vector backbone: pACT2
  Backbone manufacturer: Clonetech
  Backbone size w/o insert (bp): 8100
  Vector type: Yeast Expression
Growth in bacteria
  Bacterial resistance: Ampicillin, 100 μg/mL
  Growth temperature: 37°C
  Growth strain: DH5alpha
  Copy number: Unknown
Gene/Insert
  Gene/Insert name: Ubiquitin Conjugating Enzyme (alt name: HSPC150)
  Species: H. sapiens (human)
  Insert size (bp): 400
  Entrez Gene: UBE2T (a.k.a. FANCT, HSPC150, PIG50)
  Tag / fusion protein: HA (N terminal on backbone)
  Cloning method: Restriction Enzyme
  Sequencing primers: 5′ GAL4 AD
Terms and licenses: Academic/Nonprofit Terms; Industry Terms: Not Available to Industry
How to cite: Ube2t was a gift from Rachel Klevit (Addgene plasmid # 31427 ; http://n2t.net/addgene:31427 ; RRID:Addgene_31427)
