[The description below was written by a language model from this plasmid's Addgene catalogue record.]
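Description:
Ube2t is a yeast expression plasmid built on the pACT2 backbone (about 8.1 kb without insert), a commercial yeast two-hybrid "prey" vector. It carries the human ubiquitin-conjugating enzyme UBE2T (also known as HSPC150, FANCT or PIG50), recorded as an insert of roughly 400 bp that was introduced by restriction enzyme cloning. The record lists an N-terminal HA epitope tag supplied by the backbone and a GAL4 activation domain sequencing primer reading into the 5′ end of the insert. This fits the standard pACT2 design, in which the cloned open reading frame is expressed as a fusion to the GAL4 activation domain followed by the HA tag, which allows the fusion protein to be detected by immunoblotting.

In bacteria the plasmid is maintained under ampicillin selection; copy number is listed as unknown. The catalogue entry does not state the yeast promoter, yeast origin of replication or yeast auxotrophic marker. No feature table is provided, so these elements cannot be confirmed from the record, although pACT2 is generally described as a 2μ-based shuttle vector with LEU2 selection.

As an activation-domain fusion, the construct is suited to yeast two-hybrid assays. An interaction between the E2 prey and a DNA-binding-domain bait reconstitutes GAL4 activity and drives reporter gene expression. The associated publication concerns how interactions between E2 enzymes and the BRCA1 RING domain determine whether mono-ubiquitin or specific polyubiquitin chain linkages are made. This suggests the plasmid was used to test UBE2T among a set of E2s for binding to the BRCA1 RING, though the record does not describe the bait or the assay.
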