>Addgene plasmid #31427 | Ube2t | addgene partial sequence | sequence record 37918 | Gal4-AD 5'-AATACCACTACAATGGAT-3'
CCCCACCAAACCCAAAAAAAGAGATCTCTATGGCTTACCCATACGATGTTCCAGATTACGCTAGCTTGGG
TGGTCATATGGCCATGGAGGCCGGATCTACAAGTTTGTACAAAAAAGCAGGCTCCGCGGCCGCCCCCTTC
ACCATGCAGAGAGCTTCACGTCTGAAGAGAGAGCTGCACATGTTAGCCACAGAGCCACCCCCAGGCATCA
CATGTTGGCAAGATAAAGACCAAATGGATGACCTGCGAGCTCAAATATTAGGTGGAGCCAACACACCTTA
TGAGAAAGGTGTTTTTAAGCTAGAAGTTATCATTCCTGAGAGGTACCCATTTGAACCTCCTCAGATCCGA
TTTCTCACTCCAATTTATCATCCAAACATTGATTCTGCTGGAAGGATTTGTCTGGATGTTCTCAAATTGC
CACCAAAAGGCGCTTGGAGACCATCCCTCAACATCGCAACTGTGTTGACCTCTATTCAGCTGCTCATGTC
AGAACCCAACCCTGATGACCCGCTCATGGCTGACATATCCTCAGAATTTAAATATAATAAGCCAGCCTTC
CTCAAGAATGCCAGACAGTGGACAGAGAAGCATGCAAGACAGAAACAAAAGGCTGATGAGGAAGAGATGC
TTGATAATCTACCAGAGGCTGGTGACTCCAGAGTACACAACTCAACACAGAAAAGGAAGGCCAGTCAGCT
AGTAGGCATAGAAAAGAAATTTCATCCTGATGTTTAGAAGGGTGGGCGCGCCGACCCAGCTTTCTTGTAC
AAAGTGGTCTCGAGAGATCTATGAATCGTAGATACTGAAAAACCCCGCAAGTTCACTTCAACTGTGCATC
GTGCACCATCTCAAT
